Addgene plasmid #40046: pDEST15 hSlp4-a
Depositing lab: Fernando Martin-Belmonte. Depositing organization: Centro de Biologia Molecular Severo Ochoa. Publication: Synaptotagmin-like proteins control the formation of a single apical membrane domain in epithelial cells. Galvez-Santisteban M, Rodriguez-Fraticelli AE, Bryant DM, Vergarajauregui S, Yasuda T, Banon-Rodriguez I, Bernascone I, Datta A, Spivak N, Young K, Slim CL, Brakeman PR, Fukuda M, Mostov KE, Martin-Belmonte F. Nat Cell Biol. 2012 Jul 22. doi: 10.1038/ncb2541. PubMed 22820376.
Backbone
  Vector backbone: pDEST15
  Backbone manufacturer: Invitrogen
  Backbone size w/o insert (bp): 7000
  Total vector size (bp): 9000
  Vector type: Bacterial Expression
Growth in bacteria
  Bacterial resistance: Ampicillin, 100 μg/mL
  Growth temperature: 37°C
  Growth strain: DH5alpha
  Growth instructions: BL21 strain for expression (w/IPTG)
  Copy number: High Copy
Gene/Insert
  Gene/Insert name: hSlp4-a (alt names: Synaptotagmin-like protein 4-a; Slp4-a WT; Granuphilin)
  Species: H. sapiens (human)
  Insert size (bp): 2025
  GenBank ID: NM_080737
  Entrez Gene: SYTL4 (a.k.a. SLP4)
  Promoter: T7
  Tag / fusion protein: GST (N terminal on backbone)
  Cloning method: Gateway Cloning
  Sequencing primers: 5′ TAATACGACTCACTATAGGG
Terms and licenses: Academic/Nonprofit Terms; Industry Terms: Not Available to Industry
How to cite: pDEST15 hSlp4-a was a gift from Fernando Martin-Belmonte (Addgene plasmid # 40046 ; http://n2t.net/addgene:40046 ; RRID:Addgene_40046)
