[The description below was written by a language model from this plasmid's Addgene catalogue record.]
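Description:
pDEST15 hSlp4-a is a bacterial expression plasmid built on the Invitrogen pDEST15 Gateway destination vector, designed for producing a GST-tagged human protein in E. coli. The backbone is listed at about 7 kb and the complete construct at about 9 kb. It is maintained as a high-copy plasmid under ampicillin selection. The record does not name the origin of replication, and no feature table is provided, so element positions and junction details cannot be confirmed from the available information.

The insert is the wild-type human synaptotagmin-like protein 4-a (Slp4-a, also called granuphilin, encoded by SYTL4), a coding sequence of roughly 2 kb that was introduced by Gateway recombination. Expression is driven by a T7 promoter, and the backbone supplies glutathione S-transferase at the N terminus, so the product is a GST–Slp4-a fusion. Because T7 promoters require T7 RNA polymerase, the plasmid is propagated in a standard cloning strain, while protein production is carried out in a BL21-type host with IPTG induction, as the record notes. The GST moiety allows affinity capture of the fusion on glutathione resin, which makes constructs of this type suitable for purifying recombinant protein and for pull-down or other in vitro binding assays. The specific experiments are not stated in the record, but the plasmid is associated with a study of how synaptotagmin-like proteins direct the formation of a single apical membrane domain in epithelial cells.
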