>Addgene plasmid #40046 | pDEST15 hSlp4-a | addgene partial sequence | sequence record 54453 | pGEX-5 5'-GGGCTGGCAAGCCACGTTTGGTG-3'
TTTGTACAAAAAAGCAGGCTCCGCGGCCGCCCCCTTCACCATGTCGGAGTTACTGGACCTTTCTTTTCTG
TCTGAGGAGGAAAAGGATTTGATTCTCAGTGTTCTACAGCGAGATGAAGAGGTCCGGAAAGCAGATGAGA
AAAGGATTAGGCGACTAAAGAATGAGTTACTGGAGATAAAAAGGAAAGGGGCCAAGAGGGGCAGCCAACA
CTACAGTGATCGGACCTGTGCCCGGTGCCAGGAGAGCCTGGGCCGTTTGAGTCCCAAAACCAATACTTGT
CGGGGTTGTAATCACCTGGTGTGTCGGGACTGCCGCATACAGGAAAGCAATGGTACCTGGAGGTGCAAGG
TGTGCGCCAAGGAAATAGAGTTGAAGAAAGCAACTGGGGACTGGTTTTATGACCAGAAAGTGAATCGCTT
TGCTTACCGCACAGGTAGTGAGATAATCAGGATGTCCCTGCGCCACAAACCTGCAGTGAGTAAAAGAGAG
ACAGTGGGACAGTCCCTCCTTCATCAGACACAGATGGGTGACATCTGGCCAGGAAGAAAGATCATTCAGG
AGCGGCAGAAGGAGCCCAGTGTGCTATTTGAAGTGCCAAAGCTGAAAAGTGGAAAGAGTGCATTGGAAGC
TGAGAGTGAGAGTCTGGATAGCTTCACAGCTGACTCGGATAGCACCTCCAGGAGAGACTCTCTGGATAAA
TCTGGCCTCTTTCCAGAATGGAAGAAGATGTCTGCTCCCAAATCTCAAGTAGAAA
